>Addgene plasmid #22114 | pGEX-6P1-Ataxin3Q22-UIM* | addgene partial sequence | sequence record 27915 | 22114 with pGEX3
GCGCGAGGCAGANCGTCAGTCAGTCACGATGCGGCCGCATTCTTATTTATTTTTTTCCTTCTGTTTTCAA
ATCATTTCTGACAGTTTCTAAAGCCATGGTCACAGCTGCCTGAAGCATGTCTTCTTCACTCATAGCATCA
CCTAGATCACTCCCAAGTGCTCCTGAACTGGTGGCTGGCCTTTCACATGGATGTGAACTCTGTCCTGATA
GGTCCCCCTGCTGCTGCTGCTGCTGCTGCTGCTGCTGCTGCTGCTGCTGCTGCTGCTGCTGCTGCTGTTG
CTGCTTTTGCTGCTGTTTTTCAAAGTAGGCTTCTCGTCTCTTCCGAAGCTCTTCTGAAGTAAGATTTGTA
CCTGATGTCTGTGTCATATCTTGAGATATGTTTCTGGAACTACCTTGCATAGCTAGCTGAATAGCCCTGC
GGAGATCTGCTTCCTCATCTTCCATGTCAATTTCTTGGCGAGCTAGTGCCAGAGCCCTCTGCAAATCCTC
CTCATCTTCGTCTAACATTCCTGAGCCATCATTTGCTTCTAACACTCGTTCCAGGTCTGTTTTATGGACT
CTTTGCTCTTTTAGTTGTGCTAATTCTTCTCCAATAAGTTTTGGTCGATGCATCTGTTGGACCCTAATCA
TCTGCAGGAGTTGGTCAGCTTCGCAATCTGGCAGATCACCCTTAACAACAAATATAGAATAACCTTCCTG
TTG
