>Addgene plasmid #22114 | pGEX-6P1-Ataxin3Q22-UIM* | addgene partial sequence | sequence record 27916 | pGEX-5 5'-GGGCTGGCAAGCCACGTTTGGTG-3'
NNNNNNCNCNANCGGATCTGGAGTTCTGTTCCAGGGGCCCCTGGGATCCATAAACATGGAGTCCATCTTC
CACGAGAAACAAGAAGGCTCACTTTGTGCTCAACATTGCCTGAATAACTTATTGCAAGGAGAATATTTTA
GCCCTGTGGAATTATCCTCAATTGCACATCAGCTGGATGAGGAGGAGAGGATGAGAATGGCAGAAGGAGG
AGTTACTAGTGAAGATTATCGCACGTTTTTACAGCAGCCTTCTGGAAATATGGATGACAGTGGTTTTTTC
TCTATTCAGGTTATAAGCAATGCCTTGAAAGTTTGGGGTTTAGAACTAATCCTGTTCAACAGTCCAGAGT
ATCAGAGGCTCAGGATCGATCCTATAAATGAAAGATCATTTATATGCAATTATAAGGAACACTGGTTTAC
AGTTAGAAAATTAGGAAAACAGTGGTTTAACTTGAATTCTCTCTTGACGGGTCCAGAATTAATATCAGAT
ACATATCTTGCACTTTTCTTGGCTCAATTACAACAGGAAGGTTATTCTATATTTGTTGTTAAGGGTGATC
TGCCAGATTGCGAAGCTGACCAACTCCTGCAGATGATTAGGGTCCAACAGATGCATCGACCAAAACTTAT
TGGAGAAGAATTAGCACAACTAAAAGAGCAAAGAGTCCATAAAACAGACCTGGAACGAGTGTTAGAAGCA
AATGATGGCTCANGAATGTTAGACGAAGATGAGGAGGATTTGCAGAGGGCTCTGGCACTAGCTCGCCAAG
AAATTGACATGGAAGATGAGAAGCAGATCTCCGCNGGNCTATTCAGCTNNNTTTTGNCANNNNNNTNNCC
ANAAAAACNNNNNTNNNNN
