[The description below was written by a language model from this plasmid's Addgene catalogue record.]
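Description:
pGEX-6P1-Ataxin3Q22-UIM* is a bacterial expression plasmid built on the commercial pGEX-6P-1 backbone (about 5 kb without insert) for producing a GST-tagged mutant form of human ataxin-3 in E. coli. It is recorded as a high-copy plasmid selected with ampicillin. The record contains no feature table, so individual backbone elements are not listed. pGEX-series vectors generally drive expression of the GST fusion from an IPTG-inducible tac promoter with a plasmid-borne lac repressor, and the 6P variants place a PreScission protease recognition site between GST and the cloned protein so the tag can be removed after purification.

The insert, roughly 1.1 kb, is the ATXN3 coding sequence cloned between the BamHI and NotI sites, which places it downstream of the backbone-encoded N-terminal GST. The name indicates a polyglutamine tract of 22 residues, a non-expanded length relative to the expansions that cause spinocerebellar ataxia type 3 (Machado-Joseph disease). The "UIM*" designation corresponds to the recorded mutation, serine-alanine to aspartate-glycine substitutions in all three ubiquitin-interacting motifs. Such changes are expected to impair ubiquitin-chain binding through these motifs, although the record does not spell out the functional effect.

The associated publication concerns ataxin-3 as a deubiquitinating enzyme that edits Lys63 linkages in mixed-linkage ubiquitin chains. The construct is therefore suited to purifying recombinant UIM-deficient ataxin-3 on glutathione resin for in vitro ubiquitin-binding and chain-cleavage assays, most likely in comparison with the wild-type protein to test how the UIMs contribute to substrate recognition and linkage preference.
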