Addgene plasmid #22114: pGEX-6P1-Ataxin3Q22-UIM*
Depositing lab: Henry Paulson. Depositing organization: University of Michigan. Publication: The deubiquitinating enzyme ataxin-3, a polyglutamine disease protein, edits Lys63 linkages in mixed linkage ubiquitin chains. Winborn BJ, Travis SM, Todi SV, Scaglione KM, Xu P, Williams AJ, Cohen RE, Peng J, Paulson HL. J Biol Chem. 2008 Sep 26. 283(39):26436-43. 10.1074/jbc.M803692200 PubMed 18599482.
Backbone
  Vector backbone: pGEX-6P-1
  Backbone manufacturer: GE Healthcare
  Backbone size w/o insert (bp): 4984
  Vector type: Bacterial Expression
Growth in bacteria
  Bacterial resistance: Ampicillin, 100 μg/mL
  Growth temperature: 37°C
  Growth strain: DH5alpha
  Copy number: High Copy
Gene/Insert
  Gene/Insert name: Ataxin 3
  Species: H. sapiens (human)
  Insert size (bp): 1100
  Mutation: UIM 1, 2, 3 SA-DG
  Entrez Gene: ATXN3 (a.k.a. AT3, ATX3, JOS, MJD, MJD1, SCA3)
  Tag / fusion protein: GST (N terminal on backbone)
  Cloning method: Restriction Enzyme; 5′ cloning site BamHI (unknown if destroyed); 3′ cloning site NotI (unknown if destroyed)
  Sequencing primers: 5′ pGEX-5; 3′ pGEX-3
Terms and licenses: Academic/Nonprofit Terms; Industry Terms: Not Available to Industry
How to cite: pGEX-6P1-Ataxin3Q22-UIM* was a gift from Henry Paulson (Addgene plasmid # 22114 ; http://n2t.net/addgene:22114 ; RRID:Addgene_22114)
